>Addgene plasmid #47371 | HLH Bmal Pas 1-465-VenC F423R/V435R | addgene partial sequence | sequence record 69466 | SV40pA-rev
AGTTAACAACAACAATTGCATTCATTTTATGTTTCAGGTTCAGGGGGAGGTGTGGGAGGTTTTTTAAAGC
AAGTAAAACCTCTACAAATGTGGTATGGCTGATTATGATCAGTTATCTAGATCCGGTGGATCCCGAGGGC
AGCATTCCGGACTTGTACAGCTCGTCCATGCCGAGAGTGATCCCGGCGGCGGTCACGAACTCCAGCAGGA
CCATGTGATCGCGCTTCTCGTTGGGGTCTTTGCTCAGGGCGGACTGGTAGCTCAGGTAGTGGTTGTCGGG
CAGCAGCACGGGGCCGTCGCCGATGGGGGTGTTCTGCTGGTAGTGGTCGGCGAGCTGCACGCCGCCGTCC
TCGATGTTGTGGCGGATCTTGAAGTTGGCCTTGATGCCGTTCTTCTGCTTGTCCACCATGGTGGCGACCG
GGCTGTCCATGCTGTGGGGGGGTGCTGTTAGCTGCGGGAAGGTTGGGTCCCCGCCTTCCAGGACATTGGC
TAAAACAACAGTGTTGGTTGAGCGAATGTATTCAACTTCCTTGGTCCACGGGTTCATGCGACTGAACCAT
CGACTTCGTAGCGTGATAAAAGAACCATCTTTGATCTTAAACTTATAGCAATTAGTTGTGATCTTTTCTC
TTGTCTGTAAAACTTGCCTGTGACATTCTGCGAGGTGTCCTATGTCGTCTTGATGAAAATACTCATAACA
TGATGTACCTAGAAGTTCCTGTGGTAGATACGCCAAAATAGCTGTCGCCCTCTGATCTACAAAAACAAAT
TTCCCATCTATTGCGTGTCGAGAAACGTACTCCATAGATTTCACCCGTATTTCCCCGTTCGCTGGTTGTG
GAACCATGTGCGA
