>Addgene plasmid #47371 | HLH Bmal Pas 1-465-VenC F423R/V435R | addgene partial sequence | sequence record 69519 | EGFP-C 5'-CATGGTCCTGCTGGAGTTCGTG-3'
GGACGAGCTGTACAAGTCCGGAATGCTGCCCTCGGGATCCACCGGATCTAGATAACTGATCATAATCAGC
CATACCACATTTGTAGAGGTTTTACTTGCTTTAAAAAACCTCCCACACCTCCCCCTGAACCTGAAACATA
AAATGAATGCAATTGTTGTTGTTAACTTGTTTATTGCAGCTTATAATGGTTACAAATAAAGCAATAGCAT
CACAAATTTCACAAATAAAGCATTTTTTTCACTGCATTCTAGTTGTGGTTTGTCCAAACTCATCAATGTA
TCTTAAGGCGTAAATTGTAAGCGTTAATATTTTGTTAAAATTCGCGTTAAATTTTTGTTAAATCAGCTCA
TTTTTTAACCAATAGGCCGAAATCGGCAAAATCCCTTATAAATCAAAAGAATAGACCGAGATAGGGT
[37 nt withheld, positions 418-454]
AAAGAACGTGGACTCCAACGTCAAAGG
[49 nt withheld, positions 482-530]
T
[91 nt withheld, positions 532-622]
G
[124 nt withheld, positions 624-747]
CAGGTGGCACTTTTCGGGGAAATGTGCGCGGAACCCCTATTTGTTTATTTTTCTAAATACATTCAAATAT
GTATCCGCTCATGAGACAATAACCCTGATAAATGCTTCAATAATATTGAAAAAGGAA
