[The description below was written by a language model from this plasmid's Addgene catalogue record.]
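Description:
HLH Bmal Pas 1-465-VenC F423R/V435R is a mammalian expression plasmid built on the Clontech pEGFP-C1 backbone. It is maintained in E. coli as a high-copy plasmid under kanamycin selection. No feature table accompanies the record, so backbone elements beyond those listed in the catalogue fields, and the cloning sites used (recorded as unknown), cannot be confirmed here.

The insert is a truncated mouse Bmal1 (Arntl) coding sequence covering amino acids 1-465. As the construct name indicates, this fragment spans the basic helix-loop-helix region and the PAS domains, the portion of BMAL1 that heterodimerises with CLOCK. Expression is driven by the CMV promoter. The fragment is fused at its C terminus to residues 156-239 of Venus, a C-terminal piece of this yellow fluorescent protein that is not fluorescent on its own. Split-Venus fragments of this type are generally used in bimolecular fluorescence complementation, where fluorescence is restored only when a partner protein carrying the complementary N-terminal Venus fragment is brought close by; the record does not name the partner construct.

This version carries two substitutions, F423R and V435R, which replace hydrophobic residues with arginine. The stated purpose is simply that the Venus-tagged Bmal fragment was used for mutation. Since the associated work concerns the structure of the CLOCK:BMAL1 heterodimer, the plasmid is most plausibly a mutant for testing how these residues contribute to complex formation in mammalian cells, compared with the wild-type fragment, although the record does not say so.
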