Addgene plasmid #47371: HLH Bmal Pas 1-465-VenC F423R/V435R
Purpose: Bmal fragment cloned with Venus tag used for mutation
Depositing lab: Joseph Takahashi. Depositing organization: University of Texas Southwestern Medical Center. Publication: Crystal structure of the heterodimeric CLOCK:BMAL1 transcriptional activator complex. Huang N, Chelliah Y, Shan Y, Taylor CA, Yoo SH, Partch C, Green CB, Zhang H, Takahashi JS. Science. 2012 Jul 13;337(6091):189-94. doi: 10.1126/science.1222804. Epub 2012 May 31. PubMed 22653727.
Backbone
  Vector backbone: pEGFP-C1
  Backbone manufacturer: Clontech
  Vector type: Mammalian Expression
Growth in bacteria
  Bacterial resistance: Kanamycin, 50 μg/mL
  Growth temperature: 37°C
  Growth strain: DH5alpha
  Copy number: High Copy
Gene/Insert
  Gene/Insert name: BMAL
  Species: M. musculus (mouse)
  Mutation: aa 1-465, F423R/V435R
  Entrez Gene: Bmal1 (a.k.a. Arnt3, Arntl, BMAL1b, MOP3, bHLHe5, bmal1b')
  Promoter: CMV
  Tag / fusion protein: Venus aa 156-239 (C terminal on backbone)
  Cloning method: Restriction Enzyme; 5′ cloning site unknown (unknown if destroyed); 3′ cloning site unknown (unknown if destroyed)
  Sequencing primers: 5′ CMV-F
Terms and licenses: Academic/Nonprofit Terms; Industry Terms: Not Available to Industry
How to cite: HLH Bmal Pas 1-465-VenC F423R/V435R was a gift from Joseph Takahashi (Addgene plasmid # 47371 ; http://n2t.net/addgene:47371 ; RRID:Addgene_47371)
